Addgene plasmid #163732: pJH773_pTech_PlldR-HHRz-supP(opal)
Purpose: Lactate-inducible expression of supP(opal), preceded by a hammerhead ribozyme
Depositing lab: Matthew Bennett. Depositing organization: Rice University. Publication: A suppressor tRNA-mediated feedforward loop eliminates leaky gene expression in bacteria. Ho JML, Miller CA, Parks SE, Mattia JR, Bennett MR. Nucleic Acids Res. 2021 Mar 18;49(5):e25. doi: 10.1093/nar/gkaa1179. PubMed 33290521.
Backbone
  Vector backbone: p15A
  Vector type: Bacterial Expression
Growth in bacteria
  Bacterial resistance: Chloramphenicol, 25 μg/mL
  Growth temperature: 37°C
  Growth strain: NEB Stable
  Copy number: High Copy
Gene/Insert
  Gene/Insert name: hhrz-supP
  Species: Synthetic
  Cloning method: Gibson Cloning
Terms and licenses: Academic/Nonprofit Terms; Industry Terms: Not Available to Industry
How to cite: pJH773_pTech_PlldR-HHRz-supP(opal) was a gift from Matthew Bennett (Addgene plasmid # 163732 ; http://n2t.net/addgene:163732 ; RRID:Addgene_163732)
