[The description below was written by a language model from this plasmid's Addgene catalogue record and pLannotate feature annotations shown in this document.]
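Description:
pJH773_pTech_PlldR-HHRz-supP(opal) is a small bacterial expression plasmid (about 2.5 kb) that places a suppressor tRNA under lactate-inducible control in E. coli. It replicates from a p15A origin, which is compatible with ColE1-type plasmids and so allows it to be co-maintained with a second construct. The catalogue lists it as high copy, although p15A is generally regarded as a medium-copy origin. Selection is by chloramphenicol, through a cat gene driven by its native promoter; this gene spans the numbering origin of the circular sequence. The short annotated fragments of lacZα, the tetracycline efflux gene and its promoter, IS1 and an RSF-type origin appear to be non-functional remnants of a pACYC184-like ancestry rather than working parts.

The synthetic insert, hhrz-supP, consists of a hammerhead ribozyme derived from tobacco ringspot virus satellite RNA placed immediately upstream of an approximately 80 nt tRNA. According to the name and stated purpose, the tRNA is supP altered to read the opal (UGA) stop codon, and it is transcribed from the lactate-responsive PlldR promoter. That promoter is not picked up in the feature table, but presumably lies in the unannotated region upstream of the ribozyme. Self-cleavage by the ribozyme would be expected to remove the promoter-derived 5' leader from the transcript, insulating the tRNA from its upstream context. The associated work used suppressor tRNAs in a feedforward arrangement to eliminate leaky gene expression in bacteria. In that setting, a target gene carrying a premature opal codon is fully translated only when the inducer also switches on the suppressor. The record does not say whether the LldR regulator is encoded on this plasmid, and no such gene is annotated.
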