Features (pLannotate 1.2.2; 10 found; start..end, strand, type, name):
    767..790     +  misc_RNA       sTRSV HHRz (fragment): hammerhead ribozyme from the tobacco ringspot virus satellite RNA (Khvorova et al., 2003)
    806..887     +  ncRNA          tRNA: Accession: RF00005 - tRNA
    930..977     +  CDS            lacZα (fragment): LacZα fragment of β-galactosidase; lacZ fragment
    978..1079    -  CDS            TcR (fragment): tetracycline efflux protein; tet; confers resistance to tetracycline
   1127..1155    -  promoter       tet promoter: E. coli promoter for tetracycline efflux protein gene
   1267..1812    +  rep_origin     p15A ori: Plasmids containing the medium-copy-number p15A origin of replication can be propagated in E. coli cells that contain a second plasmid with the ColE1 origin.
   1900..1955    +  rep_origin     RSF ori (fragment): Plasmids containing the RSF 1030 origin of replication can be propagated in E. coli cells that contain additional plasmids with compatible origins.
   2074..2142    -  mobile_element IS1 (fragment): prokaryotic transposable element IS1
   2142..2234    +  promoter       cat promoter (fragment): promoter of the E. coli cat gene encoding chloramphenicol acetyltransferase
   2235..440     +  CDS            cat (across the origin): CAT_ECOLX - Experimental evidence at protein level: Swiss-Prot protein existence level 1. This enzyme is an effector of chloramphenicol resistance in bacteria. From Escherichia coli. This protein is used as a marker in many commonly used cloning vectors, such as pACYC184.
>Addgene plasmid #163732 | pJH773_pTech_PlldR-HHRz-supP(opal) | addgene full sequence | sequence record 323845 | Addgene NGS Result
TTCGTATGGCAATGAAAGACGGTGAGCTGGTGATATGGGATAGTGTTCACCCTTGTTACACCGTTTTCCA
TGAGCAAACTGAAACGTTTTCATCGCTCTGGAGTGAATACCACGACGATTTCCGGCAGTTTCTACACATA
TATTCGCAAGATGTGGCGTGTTACGGCGAAAACCTGGCCTATTTCCCTAAAGGGTTTATTGAGAATATGT
TTTTCGTCTCAGCCAATCCCTGGGTGAGTTTCACCAGTTTTGATTTAAACGTGGCCAATATGGACAACTT
CTTCGCCCCCGTTTTCACCATGGGCAAATATTATACGCAAGGCGACAAGGTGCTGATGCCGCTGGCGATT
CAGGTTCATCATGCCGTTTGTGATGGCTTCCATGTCGGCAGAATGCTTAATGAATTACAACAGTACTGCG
ATGAGTGGCAGGGCGGGGCGTAATTTTTTTAAGGCAGTTATTGGTGCCCTTAAACGCCTGGTTGCTACGC
CTGAATAAGTGATAATAAGCGGATGAATGGCAGAAATTCGAAAGCAAATTCGACCCGGGCGGCCGCAACC
CAGCGTTCGATGCTTCTTTGAGCGAACGATCAAAAATAAGTGCCTTCCCATCAATTGGCCCTACCAATTC
TTCGCTTATCTGACCTCTGGTTCACAATTTCCCAATTAAAACTCACATCAATGTTGCCAATACATAACAT
TTAGTTAACCATTCATTGTCATTATCCCTACACAACACAATTGGCAGTGCCACTTGCTATGAGCCGCTGA
TGAGTCCGTGAGGACGAAACGGTACCCGGTACCGTCGCCGAAGTGGCGAAATCGGTAGACGCAGTTGATT
TCAAATCAACCGTAGAAATACGTGCCGGTTCGAGTCCGGCCTTCGGCACCAAATTCGAAAAGCCTGCTCA
ACGAGCAGGCTTTTTTGCATGGCGTTACCCAACTTAATCGCCTTGCAGCACATCCCCCTTTCGCCAGATC
CCGCAAGAGGCCCGGCAGTACCGGCATAACCAAGCCTATGCCTACAGCATCCAGGGTGACGGTGCCGAGG
ATGACGATGAGCGCATTGTTAGATTTCATACACGGTGCCTGACTGCGTTAGCAATTTAACTGTGATAAAC
TACCGCATTAAAGCTTATCGATGATAAGCTGTCAAACATGAGAATTACAACTTATATCGTATGGGGCTGA
CTTCAGGTGCTACATTTGAAGAGATAAATTGCACTGAAATCTAGAAATATTTTATCTGATTAATAAGATG
ATCTTCTTGAGATCGTTTTGGTCTGCGCGTAATCTCTTGCTCTGAAAACGAAAAAACCGCCTTGCAGGGC
GGTTTTTCGAAGGTTCTCTGAGCTACCAACTCTTTGAACCGAGGTAACTGGCTTGGAGGAGCGCAGCCAC
CAAAACTTGTCCTTTCAGTTTAGCCTTAACCGGCGCATGACTTCAAGACTAACTCCTCTAAATCAATTAC
CAGTGGCTGCTGCCAGTGGTGCTTTTGCATGTCTTTCCGGGTTGGACTCAAGACGATAGTTACCGGATAA
GGCGCAGCGGTCGGACTGAACGGGGGGTTCGTGCATACAGTCCAGCTTGGAGCGAACTGCCTACCCGGAA
CTGAGTGTCAGGCGTGGAATGAGACAAACGCGGCCATAACAGCGGAATGACACCGGTAAACCGAAAGGCA
GGAACAGGAGAGCGCACGAGGGAGCCGCCAGGGGGAAACGCCTGGTATCTTTATAGTCCTGTCGGGTTTC
GCCACCACTGATTTGAGCGTCAGATTTCGTGATGCTTGTCAGGGGGGCGGAGCCTATGGAAAAACGGCTT
TGCCGCGGCCCTCTCACTTCCCTGTTAAGTATCTTCCTGGCATCTTCCAGGAAATCTCCGCCCCGTTCGT
AAGCCATTTCCGCTCGCCGCAGTCGAACGACCGAGCGTAGCGAGTCAGTGAGCGAGGAAGCGGAATATAT
CCTGTATCACATATTCTGCTGACGCACCGGTGCAGCCTTTTTTCTCCTGCCACATGAAGCACTTCACTGA
CACCCTCATCAGTGCCAACATAGTAAGCCAGTATACACTCCGCTAGCGCTGATGTCCGGCGGTGCTTTTG
CCGTTACGCACCACCCCGTCAGTAGCTGAACAGGAGGGACAGTAAGAGGTTCCAACTTTCACCATAATGA
AATAAGATCACTACCGGGCGTATTTTTTGAGTTATCGAGATTTTCAGGAGCTAAGGAAGCTAAAATGGAG
AAAAAAATCACTGGATATACCACCGTTGATATATCCCAATGGCATCGTAAAGAACATTTTGAGGCATTTC
AGTCAGTTGCTCAATGTACCTATAACCAGACCGTTCAGCTGGACATTACGGCCTTTTTAAAGACCGTAAA
GAAAAATAAGCACAAGTTTTATCCGGCCTTTATTCACATTCTTGCCCGCCTGATGAATGCTCATCCGGAA
T
