>Addgene plasmid #163732 | pJH773_pTech_PlldR-HHRz-supP(opal) | depositor partial sequence | sequence record 317471 | PlldR-HHRz-supP(opal)
AAGCGGATGAATGGCAGAAATTCGAAAGCAAATTCGACCCGGGCGGCCGCAACCCAGCGTTCGATGCTTC
TTTGAGCGAACGATCAAAAATAAGTGCCTTCCCATCAATTGGCCCTACCAATTCTTCGCTTATCTGACCT
CTGGTTCACAATTTCCCAATTAAAACTCACATCAATGTTGCCAATACATAACATTTAGTTAACCATTCAT
TGTCATTATCCCTACACAACACAATTGGCAGTGCCACTTGCTATGAGCCGCTGATGAGTCCGTGAGGACG
AAACGGTACCCGGTACCGTCGCCGAAGTGGCGAAATCGGTAGACGCAGTTGATTTCAAATCAACCGTAGA
AATACGTGCCGGTTCGAGTCCGGCCTTCGGCACCAAATTCGAAAAGCCTGCTCAACGAGCAGGCTTTTTT
GCATGGCGTTACCCAACTTAATCGCCTTGCAGCACATCCCCCTTTCGCCAGATCCCGCAAGAGGCCCGGC
AGTACCGGCATAACCAAGCCTATGCCTACAGCATCCAGGGTGACGGTGCCGAGGATGACGATGAGCGCAT
TGTTAGATTTCATACACGGTGCCTGACTGCGTTAGCAATTTAACT
